Addgene plasmid #73384: peYFP-C1-mTOR
Purpose: Expresses YFP tagged mTOR
Depositing lab: Jie Chen & Taekjip Ha. Depositing organization: University of Illinois at Urbana-Champaign. Publication: Stoichiometry and assembly of mTOR complexes revealed by single-molecule pulldown. Jain A, Arauz E, Aggarwal V, Ikon N, Chen J, Ha T. Proc Natl Acad Sci U S A. 2014 Dec 16;111(50):17833-8. doi: 10.1073/pnas.1419425111. Epub 2014 Dec 1. PubMed 25453101.
Backbone
  Vector backbone: peYFP–C1
  Backbone manufacturer: Clontech
  Vector type: Mammalian Expression
Growth in bacteria
  Bacterial resistance: Kanamycin, 50 μg/mL
  Growth temperature: 37°C
  Growth strain: DH5alpha
  Copy number: Unknown
Gene/Insert
  Gene/Insert name: mTOR
  Species: H. sapiens (human)
  Entrez Gene: MTOR (a.k.a. FRAP, FRAP1, FRAP2, RAFT1, RAPT1, SKS)
  Promoter: CMV
  Tag / fusion protein: YFP (N terminal on backbone)
  Cloning method: Unknown
  Sequencing primers: 5′ CMV-F; 3′ SV40pA-R
Terms and licenses: Academic/Nonprofit Terms; Industry Terms: Not Available to Industry
How to cite: peYFP-C1-mTOR was a gift from Jie Chen & Taekjip Ha (Addgene plasmid # 73384 ; http://n2t.net/addgene:73384 ; RRID:Addgene_73384)
