[The description below was written by a language model from this plasmid's Addgene catalogue record and pLannotate feature annotations shown in this document.]
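Description:
peYFP-C1-mTOR is a mammalian expression plasmid of about 12.5 kb, built on the Clontech peYFP-C1 backbone, that produces human mTOR fused at its N terminus to yellow fluorescent protein. Transcription is driven by the human cytomegalovirus immediate-early enhancer and promoter. These are followed by the fluorescent protein coding sequence, which the feature table annotates as the monomeric variant mEYFP. A short remnant of the multiple cloning site then acts as a linker to the MTOR open reading frame, which spans roughly 7.6 kb and so appears to be full length. An SV40 polyadenylation signal terminates the transcript. Small fragments of a pBluescript polylinker and of SV40 large T antigen sequence lie between the insert and the poly(A) signal. They appear to be cloning or backbone remnants rather than functional parts, and the record lists the cloning method as unknown.

The plasmid replicates in E. coli from a high-copy ColE1/pUC-type origin and also carries an f1 origin for single-stranded DNA production. Selection relies on a single Tn5 aminoglycoside phosphotransferase gene (NeoR/KanR) placed behind tandem promoters. The bacterial bla promoter provides kanamycin resistance in E. coli, while the SV40 enhancer/early promoter, together with an HSV TK poly(A) signal, allows G418 selection of transfected mammalian cells.

mTOR is a serine/threonine kinase that centrally regulates cell growth and metabolism. The YFP tag allows the protein to be visualised, captured or counted by fluorescence. The associated publication used single-molecule pulldown to examine the stoichiometry and assembly of mTOR complexes.
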