Features (pLannotate 1.2.2; 15 found; start..end, strand, type, name):
     77..380     +  enhancer       CMV enhancer: human cytomegalovirus immediate early enhancer
    381..584     +  promoter       CMV promoter: human cytomegalovirus (CMV) immediate early promoter
    629..1345    +  CDS            mEYFP: mEYFP is a basic (constitutively fluorescent) yellow fluorescent protein published in 2002, derived from Aequorea victoria. It is reported to be a very rapidly-maturing monomer.
   1346..1374    +  misc_feature   MCS (fragment): multiple cloning site
   1400..9046    +  CDS            MTOR (sequence partly withheld): MTOR_HUMAN - Also known as FRAP, FRAP1, FRAP2, RAFT1, RAPT1. Experimental evidence at protein level: Swiss-Prot protein existence level 1. Serine/threonine protein kinase which is a central regulator of cellular metabolism, growth and survival in response to hormones, growth factors, nutrients, energy and stress signals (PubMed:12087098, PubMed:12150925, PubMed:12150926, PubMed:12231510, PubMed:12718876, PubMed:14651849, PubMed:15268862, PubMed:15467718, PubMed:15545625, PubMed:15718470, PubMed:18497260, PubMed:18762023, PubMed:18925875, PubMed:20516213, PubMed:20537536, PubMed:21659604, PubMe
   9155..9183    -  misc_feature   MCS (fragment): pBluescript multiple cloning site
   9213..9297    +  CDS            large T antigen (fragment): large T antigen from SV40 (simian virus 40)
   9320..9441    +  polyA_signal   SV40 poly(A) signal: SV40 polyadenylation signal
   9475..9903    -  rep_origin     f1 ori (sequence partly withheld): f1 bacteriophage origin of replication; arrow indicates direction of (+) strand synthesis
   9930..10034   +  promoter       AmpR promoter: bla
  10036..10393   +  promoter       SV40 promoter: SV40 enhancer and early promoter
  10428..11222   +  CDS            NeoR/KanR: aminoglycoside phosphotransferase from Tn5; aph(3')-II (or nptII); confers resistance to neomycin, kanamycin, and G418 (Geneticin®)
  11243..11395   +  CDS            ble (fragment): BLE_KLEPN - Experimental evidence at protein level: Swiss-Prot protein existence level 1. Binding protein with a strong affinity to the bleomycin family of antibiotics. Binds to CL990; an antimitotic-antibiotic compound. From Klebsiella pneumoniae.
  11454..11501   +  polyA_signal   HSV TK poly(A) signal: herpes simplex virus thymidine kinase polyadenylation signal (Cole and Stacy, 1985)
  11830..12418   +  rep_origin     ori: high-copy-number ColE1/pMB1/pBR322/pUC origin of replication
>Addgene plasmid #73384 | peYFP-C1-mTOR | addgene full sequence | sequence record 256991 | Addgene NGS Result
TATTACCGCCATGCATTAGTTATTAATAGTAATCAATTACGGGGTCATTAGTTCATAGCCCATATATGGA
GTTCCGCGTTACATAACTTACGGTAAATGGCCCGCCTGGCTGACCGCCCAACGACCCCCGCCCATTGACG
TCAATAATGACGTATGTTCCCATAGTAACGCCAATAGGGACTTTCCATTGACGTCAATGGGTGGAGTATT
TACGGTAAACTGCCCACTTGGCAGTACATCAAGTGTATCATATGCCAAGTACGCCCCCTATTGACGTCAA
TGACGGTAAATGGCCCGCCTGGCATTATGCCCAGTACATGACCTTATGGGACTTTCCTACTTGGCAGTAC
ATCTACGTATTAGTCATCGCTATTACCATGGTGATGCGGTTTTGGCAGTACATCAATGGGCGTGGATAGC
GGTTTGACTCACGGGGATTTCCAAGTCTCCACCCCATTGACGTCAATGGGAGTTTGTTTTGGCACCAAAA
TCAACGGGACTTTCCAAAATGTCGTAACAACTCCGCCCCATTGACGCAAATGGGCGGTAGGCGTGTACGG
TGGGAGGTCTATATAAGCAGAGCTGGTTTAGTGAACCGTCAGATCCGCTAGCGCTACCGGTCGCCACCAT
GGTGAGCAAGGGCGAGGAGCTGTTCACCGGGGTGGTGCCCATCCTGGTCGAGCTGGACGGCGACGTAAAC
GGCCACAAGTTCAGCGTGTCCGGCGAGGGCGAGGGCGATGCCACCTACGGCAAGCTGACCCTGAAGTTCA
TCTGCACCACCGGCAAGCTGCCCGTGCCCTGGCCCACCCTCGTGACCACCTTCGGCTACGGCCTGCAGTG
CTTCGCCCGCTACCCCGACCACATGAAGCAGCACGACTTCTTCAAGTCCGCCATGCCCGAAGGCTACGTC
CAGGAGCGCACCATCTTCTTCAAGGACGACGGCAACTACAAGACCCGCGCCGAGGTGAAGTTCGAGGGCG
ACACCCTGGTGAACCGCATCGAGCTGAAGGGCATCGACTTCAAGGAGGACGGCAACATCCTGGGGCACAA
GCTGGAGTACAACTACAACAGCCACAACGTCTATATCATGGCCGACAAGCAGAAGAACGGCATCAAGGTG
AACTTCAAGATCCGCCACAACATCGAGGACGGCAGCGTGCAGCTCGCCGACCACTACCAGCAGAACACCC
CCATCGGCGACGGCCCCGTGCTGCTGCCCGACAACCACTACCTGAGCTACCAGTCCAAACTGAGCAAAGA
CCCCAACGAGAAGCGCGATCACATGGTCCTGCTGGAGTTCGTGACCGCCGCCGGGATCACTCTCGGCATG
GACGAGCTGTACAAGTCCGGACTCAGATCTCGAGCTCAAGCTTCTCGAGCCACCATGGACAGCGGCCGCA
TGCTTGGAACCGGACCTGCCGCCGCCACCACCGCTGCCACCACATCTAGCAATGTGAGCGTCCTGCAGCA
GTTTGCCAGTGGCCTAAAGAGCCGGAATGAGGAAACCAGGGCCAAAGCCGCCAAGGAGCTCCAGCACTAT
GTCACCATGGAACTCCGAGAGATGAGTCAAGAGGAGTCTACTCGCTTCTATGACCAACTGAACCATCACA
TTTTTGAATTGGTTTCCAGCTCAGATGCCAATGAGAGGAAAGGTGGCATCTTGGCCATAGCTAGCCTCAT
AGGAGTGGAAGGTGGGAATGCCACCCGAATTGGCAGATTTGCCAACTATCTTCGGAACCTCCTCCCCTCC
AATGACCCAGTTGTCATGGAAATGGCATCCAAGGCCATTGGCCGTCTTGCCATGGCAGGGGACACTTTTA
CCGCTGAGTACGTGGAATTTGAGGTGAAGCGAGCCCTGGAATGGCTGGGTGCTGACCGCAATGAGGGCCG
GAGACATGCAGCTGTCCTGGTTCTCCGTGAGCTGGCCATCAGCGTCCCTACCTTCTTCTTCCAGCAAGTG
CAACCCTTCTTTGACAACATTTTTGTGGCCGTGTGGGACCCCAAACAGGCCATCCGTGAGGGAGCTGTAG
CCGCCCTTCGTGCCTGTCTGATTCTCACAACCCAGCGTGAGCCGAAGGAGATGCAGAAGCCTCAGTGGTA
CAGGCACACATTTGAAGAAGCAGAGAAGGGATTTGATGAGACCTTGGCCAAAGAGAAGGGCATGAATCGG
GATGATCGGATCCATGGAGCCTTGTTGATCCTTAACGAGCTGGTCCGAATCAGCAGCATGGAGGGAGAGC
GTCTGAGAGAAGAAATGGAAGAAATCACACAGCAGCAGCTGGTACACGACAAGTACTGCAAAGATCTCAT
GGGCTTCGGAACAAAACCTCGTCACATTACCCCCTTCACCAGTTTCCAGGCTGTACAGCCCCAGCAGTCA
AATGCCTTGGTGGGGCTGCTGGGGTACAGCTCTCACCAAGGCCTCATGGGATTTGGGACCTCCCCCAGTC
CAGCTAAGTCCACCCTGGTGGAGAGCCGGTGTTGCAGAGACTTGATGGAGGAGAAATTTGATCAGGTGTG
CCAGTGGGTGCTGAAATGCAGGAATAGCAAGAACTCGCTGATCCAAATGACAATCCTTAATTTGTTGCCC
CGCTTGGCTGCATTCCGACCTTCTGCCTTCACAGATACCCAGTATCTCCAAGATACCATGAACCATGTCC
TAAGCTGTGTCAAGAAGGAGAAGGAACGTACAGCGGCCTTCCAAGCCCTGGGGCTACTTTCTGTGGCTGT
GAGGTCTGAGTTTAAGGTCTATTTGCCTCGCGTGCTGGACATCATCCGAGCGGCCCTGCCCCCAAAGGAC
TTCGCCCATAAGAGGCAGAAGGCAATGCAGGTGGACGCCACAGTCTTCACTTGCATCAGCATGCTGGCTC
GAGCAATGGGGCCAGGCATCCAGCAGGATATCAAGGAGCTGCTGGAGCCCATGCTGGCAGTGGGACTAAG
CCCTGCCCTCACTGCAGTGCTCTACGACCTGAGCCGTCAGATTCCACAGCTAAAGAAGGACATTCAAGAT
GGGCTACTGAAAATGCTGTCCCTGGTCCTTATGCACAAACCCCTTCGCCACCCAGGCATGCCCAAGGGCC
TGGCCCATCAGCTGGCCTCTCCTGGCCTCACGACCCTCCCTGAGGCCAGCGATGTGGGCAGCATCACTCT
TGCCCTCCGAACGCTTGGCAGCTTTGAATTTGAAGGCCACTCTCTGACCCAATTTGTTCGCCACTGTGCG
GATCATTTCCTGAACAGTGAGCACAAGGAGATCCGCATGGAGGCTGCCCGCACCTGCTCCCGCCTGCTCA
CACCCTCCATCCACCTCATCAGTGGCCATGCTCATGTGGTTAGCCAGACCGCAGTGCAAGTGGTGGCAGA
TGTGCTTAGCAAACTGCTCGTAGTTGGGATAACAGATCCTGACCCTGACATTCGCTACTGTGTCTTGGCG
TCCCTGGACGAGCGCTTTGATGCACACCTGGCCCAGGCGGAGAACTTGCAGGCCTTGTTTGTGGCTCTGA
ATGACCAGGTGTTTGAGATCCGGGAGCTGGCCATCTGCACTGTGGGCCGACTCAGTAGCATGAACCCTGC
CTTTGTCATGCCTTTCCTGCGCAAGATGCTCATCCAGATTTTGACAGAGTTGGAGCACAGTGGGATTGGA
AGAATCAAAGAGCAGAGTGCCCGCATGCTGGGGCACCTGGTCTCCAATGCCCCCCGACTCATCCGCCCCT
ACATGGAGCCTATTCTGAAGGCATTAATTTTGAAACTGAAAGATCCAGACCCTGATCCAAACCCAGGTGT
GATCAATAATGTCCTGGCAACAATAGGAGAATTGGCACAGGTTAGTGGCCTGGAAATGAGGAAATGGGTT
GATGAACTTTTTATTATCATCATGGACATGCTCCAGGATTCCTCTTTGTTGGCCAAAAGGCAGGTGGCTC
TGTGGACCCTGGGACAGTTGGTGGCCAGCACTGGCTATGTAGTAGAGCCCTACAGGAAGTACCCTACTTT
GCTTGAGGTGCTACTGAATTTTCTGAAGACTGAGCAGAACCAGGGTACACGCAGAGAGGCCATCCGTGTG
TTAGGGCTTTTAGGGGCTTTGGATCCTTACAAGCACAAAGTGAACATTGGCATGATAGACCAGTCCCGGG
ATGCCTCTGCTGTCAGCCTGTCAGAATCCAAGTCAAGTCAGGATTCCTCTGACTATAGCACTAGTGAAAT
GCTGGTCAACATGGGAAACTTGCCTCTGGATGAGTTCTACCCAGCTGTGTCCATGGTGGCCCTGATGCGG
ATCTTCCGAGACCAGTCACTCTCTCATCATCACACCATGGTTGTCCAGGCCATCACCTTCATCTTCAAGT
CCCTGGGACTCAAATGTGTGCAGTTCCTGCCCCAGGTCATGCCCACGTTCCTTAATGTCATTCGAGTCTG
TGATGGGGCCATCCGGGAATTTTTGTTCCAGCAGCTGGGAATGTTGGTGTCCTTTGTGAAGAGCCACATC
AGACCTTATATGGATGAAATAGTCACCCTCATGAGAGAATTCTGGGTCATGAACACCTCAATTCAGAGCA
CGATCATTCTTCTCATTGAGCAAATTGTGGTAGCTCTTGGGGGTGAATTTAAGCTCTACCTGCCCCAGCT
GATCCCACACATGCTGCGTGTCTTCATGCATGACAACAGCCCAGGCCGCATTGTCTCTATCAAGTTACTG
GCTGCAATCCAGCTGTTTGGCGCCAACCTGGATGACTACCTGCATTTACTGCTGCCTCCTATTGTTAAGT
TGTTTGATGCCCCTGAAGCTCCACTGCCATCTCGAAAGGCAGCGCTAGAGACTGTGGACCGCCTGACGGA
GTCCCTGGATTTCACTGACTATGCCTCCCGGATCATTCACCCTATTGTTCGAACACTGGACCAGAGCCCA
GAACTGCGCTCCACAGCCATGGACACGCTGTCTTCACTTGTTTTTCAGCTGGGGAAGAAGTACCAAATTT
TCATTCCAATGGTGAATAAAGTTCTGGTGCGACACCGAATCAATCATCAGCGCTATGATGTGCTCATCTG
CAGAATTGTCAAGGGATACACACTTGCTGATGAAGAGGAGGATCCTTTGATTTACCAGCATCGGATGCTT
AGGAGTGGCCAAGGGGATGCATTGGCTAGTGGACCAGTGGAAACAGGACCCATGAAGAAACTGCACGTCA
GCACCATCAACCTCCAAAAGGCCTGGGGCGCTGCCAGGAGGGTCTCCAAAGATGACTGGCTGGAATGGCT
GAGACGGCTGAGCCTGGAGCTGCTGAAGGACTCATCATCGCCCTCCCTGCGCTCCTGCTGGGCCCTGGCA
CAGGCCTACAACCCGATGGCCAGGGATCTCTTCAATGCTGCATTTGTGTCCTGCTGGTCTGAACTGAATG
AAGATCAACAGGATGAGCTCATCAGAAGCATCGAGTTGGCCCTCACCTCACAAGACATCGCTGAAGTCAC
ACAGACCCTCTTAAACTTGGCTGAATTCATGGAACACAGTGACAAGGGCCCCCTGCCACTGAGAGATGAC
AATGGCATTGTTCTGCTGGGTGAGAGAGCTGCCAAGTGCCGAGCATATGCCAAAGCACTACACTACAAAG
AACTGGAGTTCCAGAAAGGCCCCACCCCTGCCATTCTAGAATCTCTCATCAGCATTAATAATAAGCTACA
GCAGCCGGAGGCAGCGGCCGGAGTGTTAGAATATGCCATGAAACACTTTGGAGAGCTGGAGATCCAGGCT
ACCTGGTATGAGAAACTGCACGAGTGGGAGGATGCCCTTGTGGCCTATGACAAGAAAATGGACACCAACA
AGGACGACCCAGAGCTGATGCTGGGCCGCATGCGCTGCCTCGAGGCCTTGGGGGAATGGGGTCAACTCCA
CCAGCAGTGCTGTGAAAAGTGGACCCTGGTTAATGATGAGACCCAAGCCAAGATGGCCCGGATGGCTGCT
GCAGCTGCATGGGGTTTAGGTCAGTGGGACAGCATGGAAGAATACACCTGTATGATCCCTCGGGACACCC
ATGATGGGGCATTTTATAGAGCTGTGCTGGCACTGCATCAGGACCTCTTCTCCTTGGCACAACAGTGCAT
TGACAAGGCCAGGGACCTGCTGGATGCTGAATTAACTGCAATGGCAGGAGAGAGTTACAGTCGGGCATAT
GGGGCCATGGTTTCTTGCCACATGCTGTCCGAGCTGGAGGAGGTTATCCAGTACAAACTTGTCCCCGAGC
GACGAGAGATCATCCGCCAGATCTGGTGGGAGAGACTGCAGGGCTGCCAGCGTATCGTAGAGGACTGGCA
GAAAATCCTTATGGTGCGGTCCCTTGTGGTCAGCCCTCATGAAGACATGAGAACCTGGCTCAAGTATGCA
AGCCTGTGCGGCAAGAGTGGCAGGCTGGCTCTTGCTCATAAAACTTTAGTGTTGCTCCTGGGAGTTGATC
CGTCTCGGCAACTTGACCATCCTCTGCCAACAGTTCACCCTCAGGTGACCTATGCCTACATGAAAAACAT
GTGGAAGAGTGCCCGCAAGATCGATGCCTTCCAGCACATGCAGCATTTTGTCCAGACCATGCAGCAACAG
GCCCAGCATGCCATCGCTACTGAGGACCAGCAGCATAAGCAGGAACTGCACAAGCTCATGGCCCGATGCT
TCCTGAAACTTGGAGAGTGGCAGCTGAATCTACAGGGCATCAATGAGAGCACAATCCCCAAAGTGCTGCA
GTACTACAGCGCCGCCACAGAGCACGACCGCAGCTGGTACAAGGCCTGGCATGCGTGGGCAGTGATGAAC
TTCGAAGCTGTGCTACACTACAAACATCAGAACCAAGCCCGCGATGAGAAGAAGAAACTGCGTCATGCCA
GCGGGGCCAACATCACCAACGCCACCACTGCCGCCACCACGGCCGCCACTGCCACCACCACTGCCAGCAC
CGAGGGCAGCAACAGTGAGAGCGAGGCCGAGAGCACCGAGAACAGCCCCACCCCATCGCCGCTGCAGAAG
AAGGTCACTGAGGATCTGTCCAAAACCCTCCTGATGTACACGGTGCCTGCCGTCCAGGGCTTCTTCCGTT
CCATCTCCTTGTCACGAGGCAACAACCTCCAGGATACACTCAGAGTTCTCACCTTATGGTTTGATTATGG
TCACTGGCCAGATGTCAATGAGGCCTTAGTGGAGGGGGTGAAAGCCATCCAGATTGATACCTGGCTACAG
GTTATACCTCAGCTCATTGCAAGAATTGATACGCCCAGACCCTTGGTGGGACGTCTCATTCACCAGCTTC
TCACAGACATTGGTCGGTACCACCCCCAGGCCCTCATCTACCCACTGACAGTGGCTTCTAAGTCTACCAC
GACAGCCCGGCACAATGCAGCCAACAAGATTCTGAAGAACATGTGTGAGCACAGCAACACCCTGGTCCAG
CAGGCCATGATGGTGAGCGAGGAGCTGATCCGAGTG
[294 nt withheld, positions 7457-7750]
CTCACATCCTTAGAGCTGCAATATGTTTCCCCAAAACTTCTGATGTGCCGGGACCTTGAATTGGCTGTGC
CAGGAACATATGACCCCAACCAGCCAATCATTCGCATTCAGTCCATAGCACCGTCTTTGCAAGTCATCAC
ATCCAAGCAGAGGCCCCGGAAATTGACACTTATGGGCAGCAACGGACATGAGTTTGTTTTCCTTCTAAAA
GGCCATGAAGATCTGCGCCAGGATGAGCGTGTGATGCAGCTCTTCGGCCTGGTTAACACCCTTCTGGCCA
ATGACCCAACATCTCTTCGGAAAAACCTCAGCATCCAGAGATACGCTGTCATCCCTTTATCGACCAACTC
GGGCCTCATTGGCTGGGTTCCCCACTGTGACACACTGCACGCCCTCATCCGGGACTACAGGGAGAAGAAG
AAGATCCTTCTCAACATCGAGCATCGCATCATGTTGCGGATGGCTCCGGACTATGACCACTTGACTCTGA
TGCAGAAGGTGGAGGTGTTTGAGCATGCCGTCAATAATACAGCTGGGGACGACCTGGCCAAGCTGCTGTG
GCTGAAAAGCCCCAGCTCCGAGGTGTGGTTTGACCGAAGAACCAATTATACCCGTTCTTTAGCGGTCATG
TCAATGGTTGGGTATATTTTAGGCCTGGGAGATAGACACCCATCCAACCTGATGCTGGACCGTCTGAGTG
GGAAGATCCTGCACATTGACTTTGGGGACTGCTTTGAGGTTGCTATGACCCGAGAGAAGTTTCCAGAGAA
GATTCCATTTAGACTAACAAGAATGTTGACCAATGCTATGGAGGTTACAGGCCTGGATGGCAACTACAGA
ATCACATGCCACACAGTGATGGAGGTGCTGCGAGAGCACAAGGACAGTGTCATGGCCGTGCTGGAAGCCT
TTGTCTATGACCCCTTGCTGAACTGGAGGCTGATGGACACAAATACCAAAGGCAACAAGCGATCCCGAAC
GAGGACGGATTCCTACTCTGCTGGCCAGTCAGTCGAAATTTTGGACGGTGTGGAACTTGGAGAGCCAGCC
CATAAGAAAACGGGGACCACAGTGCCAGAATCTATTCATTCTTTCATTGGAGACGGTTTGGTGAAACCAG
AGGCCCTAAATAAGAAAGCTATCCAGATTATTAACAGGGTTCGAGATAAGCTCACTGGTCGGGACTTCTC
TCATGATGACACTTTGGATGTTCCAACGCAAGTTGAGCTGCTCATCAAACAAGCGACATCCCATGAAAAC
CTCTGCCAGTGCTATATTGGCTGGTGCCCTTTCTGGTAACTGGAGGCCCAGATGTGCCCATCACGTTTTT
TCTGAGGCTTTTGTACTTTAGTAAATGCTTCCACTAAACTGAAACCATGGTGAGAAAGTTTGACTTTGTT
AAATGGGGGATCCACTAGTTCTAGAGCGGCCGCGGGCCCGGGATCCACCGGATCTAGATAACTGATCATA
ATCAGCCATACCACATTTGTAGAGGTTTTACTTGCTTTAAAAAACCTCCCACACCTCCCCCTGAACCTGA
AACATAAAATGAATGCAATTGTTGTTGTTAACTTGTTTATTGCAGCTTATAATGGTTACAAATAAAGCAA
TAGCATCACAAATTTCACAAATAAAGCATTTTTTTCACTGCATTCTAGTTGTGGTTTGTCCAAACTCATC
AATGTATCTTAACGCGTAAATTGTAAGCGTTAATATTTTGTTAAAATTCGCGTTAAATTTTTGTTAAATC
AGCTCATTTTTTAACCAATAGGCCGAAATCGGCAAAATCCCTTATAAATCAAAAGAATAGACCGAGATAG
GGT
[37 nt withheld, positions 9574-9610]
AAAGAACGTGGACTCCAACGTCAAAGG
[49 nt withheld, positions 9638-9686]
T
[91 nt withheld, positions 9688-9778]
G
[124 nt withheld, positions 9780-9903]
CAGGTGGCACTTTTCGGGGAAATGTGCGCGGAACCCCTATTTGTTTATTTTTCTAAATACATTCAAATAT
GTATCCGCTCATGAGACAATAACCCTGATAAATGCTTCAATAATATTGAAAAAGGAAGAGTCCTGAGGCG
GAAAGAACCAGCTGTGGAATGTGTGTCAGTTAGGGTGTGGAAAGTCCCCAGGCTCCCCAGCAGGCAGAAG
TATGCAAAGCATGCATCTCAATTAGTCAGCAACCAGGTGTGGAAAGTCCCCAGGCTCCCCAGCAGGCAGA
AGTATGCAAAGCATGCATCTCAATTAGTCAGCAACCATAGTCCCGCCCCTAACTCCGCCCATCCCGCCCC
TAACTCCGCCCAGTTCCGCCCATTCTCCGCCCCATGGCTGACTAATTTTTTTTATTTATGCAGAGGCCGA
GGCCGCCTCGGCCTCTGAGCTATTCCAGAAGTAGTGAGGAGGCTTTTTTGGAGGCCTAGGCTTTTGCAAA
GATCGATCAAGAGACAGGATGAGGATCGTTTCGCATGATTGAACAAGATGGATTGCACGCAGGTTCTCCG
GCCGCTTGGGTGGAGAGGCTATTCGGCTATGACTGGGCACAACAGACAATCGGCTGCTCTGATGCCGCCG
TGTTCCGGCTGTCAGCGCAGGGGCGCCCGGTTCTTTTTGTCAAGACCGACCTGTCCGGTGCCCTGAATGA
ACTGCAAGACGAGGCAGCGCGGCTATCGTGGCTGGCCACGACGGGCGTTCCTTGCGCAGCTGTGCTCGAC
GTTGTCACTGAAGCGGGAAGGGACTGGCTGCTATTGGGCGAAGTGCCGGGGCAGGATCTCCTGTCATCTC
ACCTTGCTCCTGCCGAGAAAGTATCCATCATGGCTGATGCAATGCGGCGGCTGCATACGCTTGATCCGGC
TACCTGCCCATTCGACCACCAAGCGAAACATCGCATCGAGCGAGCACGTACTCGGATGGAAGCCGGTCTT
GTCGATCAGGATGATCTGGACGAAGAGCATCAGGGGCTCGCGCCAGCCGAACTGTTCGCCAGGCTCAAGG
CGAGCATGCCCGACGGCGAGGATCTCGTCGTGACCCATGGCGATGCCTGCTTGCCGAATATCATGGTGGA
AAATGGCCGCTTTTCTGGATTCATCGACTGTGGCCGGCTGGGTGTGGCGGACCGCTATCAGGACATAGCG
TTGGCTACCCGTGATATTGCTGAAGAGCTTGGCGGCGAATGGGCTGACCGCTTCCTCGTGCTTTACGGTA
TCGCCGCTCCCGATTCGCAGCGCATCGCCTTCTATCGCCTTCTTGACGAGTTCTTCTGAGCGGGACTCTG
GGGTTCGAAATGACCGACCAAGCGACGCCCAACCTGCCATCACGAGATTTCGATTCCACCGCCGCCTTCT
ATGAAAGGTTGGGCTTCGGAATCGTTTTCCGGGACGCCGGCTGGATGATCCTCCAGCGCGGGGATCTCAT
GCTGGAGTTCTTCGCCCACCCTAGGGGGAGGCTAACTGAAACACGGAAGGAGACAATACCGGAAGGAACC
CGCGCTATGACGGCAATAAAAAGACAGAATAAAACGCACGGTGTTGGGTCGTTTGTTCATAAACGCGGGG
TTCGGTCCCAGGGCTGGCACTCTGTCGATACCCCACCGAGACCCCATTGGGGCCAATACGCCCGCGTTTC
TTCCTTTTCCCCACCCCACCCCCCAAGTTCGGGTGAAGGCCCAGGGCTCGCAGCCAACGTCGGGGCGGCA
GGCCCTGCCATAGCCTCAGGTTACTCATATATACTTTAGATTGATTTAAAACTTCATTTTTAATTTAAAA
GGATCTAGGTGAAGATCCTTTTTGATAATCTCATGACCAAAATCCCTTAACGTGAGTTTTCGTTCCACTG
AGCGTCAGACCCCGTAGAAAAGATCAAAGGATCTTCTTGAGATCCTTTTTTTCTGCGCGTAATCTGCTGC
TTGCAAACAAAAAAACCACCGCTACCAGCGGTGGTTTGTTTGCCGGATCAAGAGCTACCAACTCTTTTTC
CGAAGGTAACTGGCTTCAGCAGAGCGCAGATACCAAATACTGTTCTTCTAGTGTAGCCGTAGTTAGGCCA
CCACTTCAAGAACTCTGTAGCACCGCCTACATACCTCGCTCTGCTAATCCTGTTACCAGTGGCTGCTGCC
AGTGGCGATAAGTCGTGTCTTACCGGGTTGGACTCAAGACGATAGTTACCGGATAAGGCGCAGCGGTCGG
GCTGAACGGGGGGTTCGTGCACACAGCCCAGCTTGGAGCGAACGACCTACACCGAACTGAGATACCTACA
GCGTGAGCTATGAGAAAGCGCCACGCTTCCCGAAGGGAGAAAGGCGGACAGGTATCCGGTAAGCGGCAGG
GTCGGAACAGGAGAGCGCACGAGGGAGCTTCCAGGGGGAAACGCCTGGTATCTTTATAGTCCTGTCGGGT
TTCGCCACCTCTGACTTGAGCGTCGATTTTTGTGATGCTCGTCAGGGGGGCGGAGCCTATGGAAAAACGC
CAGCAACGCGGCCTTTTTACGGTTCCTGGCCTTTTGCTGGCCTTTTGCTCACATGTTCTTTCCTGCGTTA
TCCCCTGATTCTGTGGATAACCG
