>Addgene plasmid #73384 | peYFP-C1-mTOR | addgene partial sequence | sequence record 138384 | EGFP-C 5'-CATGGTCCTGCTGGAGTTCGTG-3'
ACGAGCTGTACAAGTCCGGACTCAGATCTCGAGCTCAAGCTTCTCGAGCCACCATGGACAGCGGCCGCAT
GCTTGGAACCGGACCTGCCGCCGCCACCACCGCTGCCACCACATCTAGCAATGTGAGCGTCCTGCAGCAG
TTTGCCAGTGGCCTAAAGAGCCGGAATGAGGAAACCAGGGCCAAAGCCGCCAAGGAGCTCCAGCACTATG
TCACCATGGAACTCCGAGAGATGAGTCAAGAGGAGTCTACTCGCTTCTATGACCAACTGAACCATCACAT
TTTTGAATTGGTTTCCAGCTCAGATGCCAATGAGAGGAAAGGTGGCATCTTGGCCATAGCTAGCCTCATA
GGAGTGGAAGGTGGGAATGCCACCCGAATTGGCAGATTTGCCAACTATCTTCGGAACCTCCTCCCCTCCA
ATGACCCAGTTGTCATGGAAATGGCATCCAAGGCCATTGGCCGTCTTGCCATGGCAGGGGACACTTTTAC
CGCTGAGTACGTGGAATTTGAGGTGAAGCGAGCCCTGGAATGGCTGGGTGCTGACCGCAATGAGGGCCGG
AGACATGCAGCTGTCCTGGTTCTCCGTGAGCTGGCCATCAGCGTCCCTACCTTCTTCTTCCAGCAAGTGC
AACCCTTCTTTGACAACATTTTTGTGGCCGTGTGGGACCCCAAACAGGCCATCCGTGAGGGAGCTGTAGC
CGCCCTTCGTGCCTGTCTGATTCTCACAACCCAGCGTGAGCCGAAGGAGATGCAGAAGCCTCAGTGGTAC
AGGCACACATTTGAAGAAGCAGAGAAGGGATTTGATGAGACCTTGGCCAAAGAGAAGGGCATGAATCGGG
ATGATCGGATCCATGGAGCCTTGTTGATCCTTAACGAGCTGGTCCGAA
