>Addgene plasmid #73384 | peYFP-C1-mTOR | addgene partial sequence | sequence record 138386 | SV40pA-R 5'-GAAATTTGTGATGCTATTGC-3'
CATAACAGTTAACAACAACAATTGCATTCATTTTATGTTTCAGGTTCAGGGGGAGGTGTGGGAGGTTTTT
TAAAGCAAGTAAAACCTCTACAAATGTGGTATGGCTGATTATGATCAGTTATCTAGATCCGGTGGATCCC
GGGCCCGCGGCCGCTCTAGAACTAGTGGATCCCCCATTTAACAAAGTCAAACTTTCTCACCATGGTTTCA
GTTTAGTGGAAGCATTTACTAAAGTACAAAAGCCTCAGAAAAAACGTGATGGGCACATCTGGGCCTCCAG
TTACCAGAAAGGGCACCAGCCAATATAGCACTGGCAGAGGTTTTCATGGGATGTCGCTTGTTTGATGAGC
AGCTCAACTTGCGTTGGAACATCCAAAGTGTCATCATGAGAGAAGTCCCGACCAGTGAGCTTATCTCGAA
CCCTGTTAATAATCTGGATAGCTTTCTTATTTAGGGCCTCTGGTTTCACCAAACCGTCTCCAATGAAAGA
ATGAATAGATTCTGGCACTGTGGTCCCCGTTTTCTTATGGGCTGGCTCTCCAAGTTCCACACCGTCCAAA
ATTTCGACTGACTGGCCAGCAGAGTAGGAATCCGTCCTCGTTCGGGATCGCTTGTTGCCTTTGGTATTTG
TGTCCATCAGCCTCCAGTTCAGCAAGGGGTCATAGACAAAGGCTTCCAGCACGGCCATGACACTGTCCTT
GTGCTCTCGCAGCACCTCCATCACTGTGTGGCATGTGATTCTGTAGTTGCCATCCAGGCCTGTAACCTCC
ATAGCATTGGTCAACATTCTTGTTAGTCTAAATGGAATCTTCTCTGGAAACTTCTCTCGGGTCATAGCAA
CCTCAAAGCAATCCCCAAAGTCAATGTGCA
